Addgene plasmid #1524: L2911
Purpose: (Empty Backbone)
Depositing lab: Andrew Fire. Depositing organization: Carnegie Institution for Science.
Backbone
  Vector backbone: Unknown
  Backbone size (bp): 3957
  Vector type: Worm Expression
Growth in bacteria
  Bacterial resistance: Ampicillin, 100 μg/mL
  Growth temperature: 37°C
  Growth strain: DH5alpha
  Copy number: Unknown
Gene/Insert
  Gene/Insert name: None
  Tag / fusion protein: T3p, gfpN, IVSR, gfpS65C, IVSS, IVST, gfpC, T7p, lacZN, OriF1>>, OriF1<<
  Cloning method: Restriction Enzyme
Terms and licenses: Academic/Nonprofit Terms; Industry Terms: Not Available to Industry
Depositor comments: See Fire Lab Vector Kit Documentation 1997. Fire Lab Miniprep Number pPD103.87, Ligation number L2911.
How to cite: L2911 was a gift from Andrew Fire (Addgene plasmid # 1524 ; http://n2t.net/addgene:1524 ; RRID:Addgene_1524)
