[The description below was written by a language model from this plasmid's Addgene catalogue record and pLannotate feature annotations shown in this document.]
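Description:
L2911 (miniprep designation pPD103.87) is a 3,957 bp empty-backbone plasmid from the 1997 Fire Lab vector kit, catalogued as a worm expression vector. The parental backbone is listed as unknown, but the annotated features resemble a pBluescript-type phagemid: a high-copy ColE1/pUC origin for replication in E. coli, an ampicillin resistance gene (β-lactamase) with its own promoter for selection, an f1 origin that allows single-stranded DNA production, and remnants of the lac region (a lacI fragment, CAP binding site, lac promoter and operator, and a lacZα fragment).

The payload is a GFP coding cassette placed within the polylinker, so that fragments of the pBluescript multiple cloning site lie on both sides of it, with a T3 promoter upstream and an inward-facing T7 promoter downstream. The depositor's element list describes the GFP as the S65C variant divided into segments (gfpN, gfpS65C, gfpC) interrupted by three synthetic introns (IVSR, IVSS, IVST). Such introns are generally included in worm vectors to improve transgene expression in C. elegans. The automated annotation reports this region as a single Aequorea victoria-derived green fluorescent protein feature of about 860 bp.

No worm promoter, 3' UTR or localisation signal is annotated or listed, and no insert is recorded. The plasmid therefore appears to act mainly as a source of an intron-containing GFP module with restriction sites on each side, which can be moved by restriction cloning into reporter or fusion constructs. The flanking phage promoters would also permit in vitro transcription of either strand. The record itself states no purpose beyond "empty backbone" and refers users to the kit documentation for details.
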