Features (pLannotate 1.2.2; 14 found; start..end, strand, type, name):
     56..74      +  promoter       T3 promoter: promoter for bacteriophage T3 RNA polymerase
     87..183     +  misc_feature   MCS (fragment): pBluescript multiple cloning site
    204..1064    +  CDS            sg25: sg25 is a basic (constitutively fluorescent) green fluorescent protein published in 1997, derived from Aequorea victoria.
   1094..1190    +  misc_feature   MCS (fragment): pBluescript multiple cloning site
   1199..1217    -  promoter       T7 promoter: promoter for bacteriophage T7 RNA polymerase
   1225..1380    +  CDS            lacZα (fragment): LacZα fragment of β-galactosidase; lacZ fragment
   1385..1813    +  rep_origin     f1 ori (sequence partly withheld): f1 bacteriophage origin of replication; arrow indicates direction of (+) strand synthesis
   1866..1970    +  promoter       AmpR promoter: bla
   1971..2831    +  CDS            AmpR: β-lactamase; bla; confers resistance to ampicillin, carbenicillin, and related antibiotics
   3002..3590    +  rep_origin     ori: high-copy-number ColE1/pMB1/pBR322/pUC origin of replication
   3773..3865    +  CDS            lacI (fragment): lac repressor; lacI; The lac repressor binds to the lac operator to inhibit transcription in E. coli. This inhibition can be relieved by adding lactose or isopropyl-β-D-thiogalactopyranoside (IPTG).
   3878..3899    +  protein_bind   CAP binding site: CAP binding activates transcription in the presence of cAMP. E. coli catabolite activator protein
   3914..3944    +  promoter       lac promoter: promoter for the E. coli lac operon
   3952..11      +  protein_bind   lac operator (across the origin): The lac repressor binds to the lac operator to inhibit transcription in E. coli. This inhibition can be relieved by adding lactose or isopropyl-β-D-thiogalactopyranoside (IPTG). lac repressor encoded by lacI
>Addgene plasmid #1524 | L2911 | depositor full sequence | sequence record 134 | Author sequence
GCGGATAACAATTTCACACAGGAAACAGCTATGACCATGATTACGCCAAGCGCGCAATTAACCCTCACTA
AAGGGAACAAAAGCTGGAGCTCCACCGCGGTGGCGGCCGCTCTAGAACTAGTGGATCCCCCGGGCTGCAG
GAATTCGATATCAAGCTTATCGATACCGTCGACCTCGAGGGGGCGGTACCGGTAGAAAAAATGAGTAAAG
GAGAAGAACTTTTCACTGGAGTTGTCCCAATTCTTGTTGAATTAGATGGTGATGTTAATGGGCACAAATT
TTCTGTCAGTGGAGAGGGTGAAGGTGATGCAACATACGGAAAACTTACCCTTAAATTTATTTGCACTACT
GGAAAACTACCTGTTCCATGGGTAAGTTTAAACATATATATACTAACTAACCCTGATTATTTAAATTTTC
AGCCAACACTTGTCACTACTTTCTGTTATGGTGTTCAATGCTTCTCGAGATACCCAGATCATATGAAACG
GCATGACTTTTTCAAGAGTGCCATGCCCGAAGGTTATGTACAGGAAAGAACTATATTTTTCAAAGATGAC
GGGAACTACAAGACACGTAAGTTTAAACAGTTCGGTACTAACTAACCATACATATTTAAATTTTCAGGTG
CTGAAGTCAAGTTTGAAGGTGATACCCTTGTTAATAGAATCGAGTTAAAAGGTATTGATTTTAAAGAAGA
TGGAAACATTCTTGGACACAAATTGGAATACAACTATAACTCACACAATGTATACATCATGGCAGACAAA
CAAAAGAATGGAATCAAAGTTGTAAGTTTAAACATGATTTTACTAACTAACTAATCTGATTTAAATTTTC
AGAACTTCAAAATTAGACACAACATTGAAGATGGAAGCGTTCAACTAGCAGACCATTATCAACAAAATAC
TCCAATTGGCGATGGCCCTGTCCTTTTACCAGACAACCATTACCTGTCCACACAATCTGCCCTTTCGAAA
GATCCCAACGAAAAGAGAGACCACATGGTCCTTCTTGAGTTTGTAACAGCTGCTGGGATTACACATGGCA
TGGATGAACTATACAAATGCCCGGGGGATCGGTGGAGCTCCACCGGTGGCGGCCGCTCTAGAACTAGTGG
ATCCCCCGGGCTGCAGGAATTCGATATCAAGCTTATCGATACCGTCGACCTCGAGGGGGGGCCCGGTACC
CAATTCGCCCTATAGTGAGTCGTATTACGCGCGCTCACTGGCCGTCGTTTTACAACGTCGTGACTGGGAA
AACCCTGGCGTTACCCAACTTAATCGCCTTGCAGCACATCCCCCTTTCGCCAGCTGGCGTAATAGCGAAG
AGGCCCGCACCGATCGCCCTTCCCAACAGTTGCGCAGCCTGAATGGCGAATGGG
[124 nt withheld, positions 1385-1508]
C
[91 nt withheld, positions 1510-1600]
A
[49 nt withheld, positions 1602-1650]
CCTTTGACGTTGGAGTCCACGTTCTTT
[37 nt withheld, positions 1678-1714]
ACCCTATCTCGGTCTATTCTTTTGATTTATAAGGGATTTTGCCGATTTCGGCCTATTGGTTAAAAAATGA
GCTGATTTAACAAAAATTTAACGCGAATTTTAACAAAATATTAACGCTTACAATTTAGGTGGCACTTTTC
GGGGAAATGTGCGCGGAACCCCTATTTGTTTATTTTTCTAAATACATTCAAATATGTATCCGCTCATGAG
ACAATAACCCTGATAAATGCTTCAATAATATTGAAAAAGGAAGAGTATGAGTATTCAACATTTCCGTGTC
GCCCTTATTCCCTTTTTTGCGGCATTTTGCCTTCCTGTTTTTGCTCACCCAGAAACGCTGGTGAAAGTAA
AAGATGCTGAAGATCAGTTGGGTGCACGAGTGGGTTACATCGAACTGGATCTCAACAGCGGTAAGATCCT
TGAGAGTTTTCGCCCCGAAGAACGTTTTCCAATGATGAGCACTTTTAAAGTTCTGCTATGTGGCGCGGTA
TTATCCCGTATTGACGCCGGGCAAGAGCAACTCGGTCGCCGCATACACTATTCTCAGAATGACTTGGTTG
AGTACTCACCAGTCACAGAAAAGCATCTTACGGATGGCATGACAGTAAGAGAATTATGCAGTGCTGCCAT
AACCATGAGTGATAACACTGCGGCCAACTTACTTCTGACAACGATCGGAGGACCGAAGGAGCTAACCGCT
TTTTTGCACAACATGGGGGATCATGTAACTCGCCTTGATCGTTGGGAACCGGAGCTGAATGAAGCCATAC
CAAACGACGAGCGTGACACCACGATGCCTGTAGCAATGGCAACAACGTTGCGCAAACTATTAACTGGCGA
ACTACTTACTCTAGCTTCCCGGCAACAATTAATAGACTGGATGGAGGCGGATAAAGTTGCAGGACCACTT
CTGCGCTCGGCCCTTCCGGCTGGCTGGTTTATTGCTGATAAATCTGGAGCCGGTGAGCGTGGGTCTCGCG
GTATCATTGCAGCACTGGGGCCAGATGGTAAGCCCTCCCGTATCGTAGTTATCTACACGACGGGGAGTCA
GGCAACTATGGATGAACGAAATAGACAGATCGCTGAGATAGGTGCCTCACTGATTAAGCATTGGTAACTG
TCAGACCAAGTTTACTCATATATACTTTAGATTGATTTAAAACTTCATTTTTAATTTAAAAGGATCTAGG
TGAAGATCCTTTTTGATAATCTCATGACCAAAATCCCTTAACGTGAGTTTTCGTTCCACTGAGCGTCAGA
CCCCGTAGAAAAGATCAAAGGATCTTCTTGAGATCCTTTTTTTCTGCGCGTAATCTGCTGCTTGCAAACA
AAAAAACCACCGCTACCAGCGGTGGTTTGTTTGCCGGATCAAGAGCTACCAACTCTTTTTCCGAAGGTAA
CTGGCTTCAGCAGAGCGCAGATACCAAATACTGTCCTTCTAGTGTAGCCGTAGTTAGGCCACCACTTCAA
GAACTCTGTAGCACCGCCTACATACCTCGCTCTGCTAATCCTGTTACCAGTGGCTGCTGCCAGTGGCGAT
AAGTCGTGTCTTACCGGGTTGGACTCAAGACGATAGTTACCGGATAAGGCGCAGCGGTCGGGCTGAACGG
GGGGTTCGTGCACACAGCCCAGCTTGGAGCGAACGACCTACACCGAACTGAGATACCTACAGCGTGAGCT
ATGAGAAAGCGCCACGCTTCCCGAAGGGAGAAAGGCGGACAGGTATCCGGTAAGCGGCAGGGTCGGAACA
GGAGAGCGCACGAGGGAGCTTCCAGGGGGAAACGCCTGGTATCTTTATAGTCCTGTCGGGTTTCGCCACC
TCTGACTTGAGCGTCGATTTTTGTGATGCTCGTCAGGGGGGCGGAGCCTATGGAAAAACGCCAGCAACGC
GGCCTTTTTACGGTTCCTGGCCTTTTGCTGGCCTTTTGCTCACATGTTCTTTCCTGCGTTATCCCCTGAT
TCTGTGGATAACCGTATTACCGCCTTTGAGTGAGCTGATACCGCTCGCCGCAGCCGAACGACCGAGCGCA
GCGAGTCAGTGAGCGAGGAAGCGGAAGAGCGCCCAATACGCAAACCGCCTCTCCCCGCGCGTTGGCCGAT
TCATTAATGCAGCTGGCACGACAGGTTTCCCGACTGGAAAGCGGGCAGTGAGCGCAACGCAATTAATGTG
AGTTAGCTCACTCATTAGGCACCCCAGGCTTTACACTTTATGCTTCCGGCTCGTATGTTGTGTGGAATTG
TGA
