>Addgene plasmid #1524 | L2911 | addgene partial sequence | sequence record 16664 | 1524_m13reverse
GGGAACAAAGCTGGAGCTCCACCGCGGTGGCGGCCGCTCTAGAACTAGCCCGATCCCCCGGGCTGCAGGA
ATTCGATATCAAGCTTATCGATNCCGTCGACCTCGAGGGGGCGGTACCGGTAGAAAAAATGAGTAAAGGA
GAAGAACTTTTCACTGGAGTTGTCCCAATTCTTGTTGAATTAGATGGTGATGTTAATGGGCACAAATTTT
CTGTCAGTGGAGAGGGTGAAGGTGATGCAACATACGGAAAACTTACCCTTAAATTTATTTGCACTACTGG
AAAACTACCTGTTCCATGGGTAAGTTTAAACATATATATACTAACTAACCCTGATTATTTAAATTTTCAG
CCAACACTTGTCACTACTTTCTGTTATGGTGTTCAATGCTTCTCGAGATACCCAGATCATATGAAACGGC
ATGACTTTTTCAAGAGTGCCATGCCCGAAGGTTATGTACAGGAAAGAACTATATTTTTCAAAGATGACGG
GAACTACAAGACACGTAAGTTTAAACAGTTCGGTACTAACTAACCATACATATTTAAATTTTCAGGTGCT
GAAGTCAAGTTTGAAGGTGATACCCTTGTTAATAGAATCGAGTTAAAAGGTATTGATTTTAAAGAAGATG
GAAACATTCTTGGACACAAATTGGAATACAACTATAACTCACACAATGTATACATCATGGCAGACAAACA
AAAGAATGGAATCAAAGCTGTAAGTTTAAACATGATTTTACTAACTAACTAATCTGATTTAAATTTTCAG
AACTTCAAAATTAGACACAACATTGAAGATGGAAGCGTTCACTAGCAGACCATTATCAACAAAATACTCC
AATTGGCGATGGCCCTGTCCTTTTACCAGACAACCATTACCTGTCCACGCAATCTGNCCCTTTCGAAAGA
TCCCAACGAAAAGAGAGACCACATGGTCCTTCTTGANTTGTAACAGCTGCTGGGATTACACNTGGCATGG
ATGAACTATACAAATGCCCGGGGAACCGGGGGAGCTCCNCCGGNGGCGNCCCCTCTAGACTAGNGGATCC
CCCNGGCNGGCAGNATTCNATNTCCAGCCTTTTCGANCCCGNCAACCCNAGGGGGGGCCGGNACCNATTC
CCCNTNAGGGNNCCTATNACCNCGCCCCCGGCCCCNTTTTACACGCGGNCNGGAAANCNNGGGTANCCAT
TATCNCTGNAACNTNCCCTTTCCCNGNGGGANAAAGAAAGCCCCCCATNCCTCCNAATTGCCCCGAGGGA
AGGACCCCGGNNNCCNNAACCGGGGGGGGGTCCNAGGGNCTTATGGNCCCAGNCCCTTTTTTCTTTTCCC
GGNGTTCCAAAAAAGGCCTNGTTNTTTNCCCCCCNAAANGGGGGGGNCCCNAANCCCCCGGGGNNNNNNN
NCCCCCTTTTTTNNTTTTTTT
